Addgene plasmid #152776: pGBW-m4133492
Purpose: Mammalian expression plasmid for SARS-CoV-2 nsp6
Depositing lab: Ginkgo Bioworks & Benjie Chen. Depositing organization: Ginkgo Bioworks.
Backbone
  Vector backbone: pTwist_CMV_Hygro_6
  Backbone size w/o insert (bp): 6525
  Vector type: Mammalian Expression
  Selectable markers: Hygromycin
Growth in bacteria
  Bacterial resistance: Ampicillin, 100 μg/mL
  Growth temperature: 37°C
  Growth strain: DH5alpha
  Copy number: High Copy
Gene/Insert
  Gene/Insert name: SARS-CoV-2 nsp6
  Species: Severe acute respiratory syndrome coronavirus 2
  Insert size (bp): 869
  Mutation: wt
  Entrez Gene: ORF1ab (a.k.a. GU280_gp01)
  Promoter: CMV
  Tag / fusion protein: Cleavable TEV;S-tag (C terminal on backbone)
  Cloning method: Unknown
Resource information
  A portion of this plasmid was derived from a plasmid made by: GinkgoBioworks
Depositor comments: NCBI reference sequence: YP_009725302.1
How to cite: pGBW-m4133492 was a gift from Ginkgo Bioworks & Benjie Chen (Addgene plasmid # 152776 ; http://n2t.net/addgene:152776 ; RRID:Addgene_152776)
