[The description below was written by a language model from this plasmid's Addgene catalogue record and pLannotate feature annotations shown in this document.]
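Description:
pGBW-m4133492 is a mammalian expression plasmid built on the pTwist_CMV_Hygro_6 backbone and carrying the wild-type coding sequence for SARS-CoV-2 non-structural protein 6 (nsp6), one of the mature products processed from the ORF1ab replicase polyprotein. It is propagated in E. coli as a high-copy plasmid through a ColE1/pUC-type origin and selected with ampicillin via a full-length β-lactamase gene. A short additional β-lactamase fragment detected elsewhere in the backbone appears to be a remnant rather than a functional marker.

The nsp6 insert sits at the start of the sequence record and is matched by the automated annotation to the SARS-CoV-2 replicase polyprotein 1a. The functional text attached to that hit describes nsp10, but this is generic text carried over from the polyprotein entry and does not describe the cloned segment, which the catalogue identifies as nsp6. Because the map is circular, the CMV enhancer and promoter elements annotated near the end of the record lie just upstream of the insert and drive its transcription, and an SV40 polyadenylation signal is annotated downstream. According to the catalogue, the backbone adds a C-terminal S-tag preceded by a TEV protease cleavage site, allowing detection or affinity capture and subsequent tag removal. These tag elements are not separately annotated in the feature table.

A separate cassette, in which the human ubiquitin C promoter drives hygromycin B phosphotransferase with a synthetic poly(A) signal, permits hygromycin selection of transfected mammalian cells. β-globin insulator elements, together with T7 and rrnG terminators, flank the units and help isolate them transcriptionally. The plasmid is intended for expressing tagged nsp6 in mammalian cells.
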