Features (pLannotate 1.2.2; 19 found; start..end, strand, type, name):
      8..886     +  CDS            R1A_SARS2 (fragment): Experimental evidence at protein level: Swiss-Prot protein existence level 1. [Non-structural protein 10]: Plays a pivotal role in viral transcription by stimulating both nsp14 3'-5' exoribonuclease and nsp16 2'-O-methyltransferase activities. Therefore plays an essential role in viral mRNAs cap methylation. From Severe acute respiratory syndrome coronavirus 2 (2019-nCoV) (SARS-CoV-2).
   1012..1133    -  polyA_signal   SV40 poly(A) signal: SV40 polyadenylation signal
   1156..1225    -  CDS            large T antigen (fragment): large T antigen from SV40 (simian virus 40)
   1248..1294    +  terminator     T7 terminator: transcription terminator for bacteriophage T7 RNA polymerase
   1324..1460    +  terminator     rrnG terminator: transcription terminator from the E. coli ribosomal RNA rrnG operon (Albrechtsen et al., 1991)
   1505..1576    +  misc_feature   3' β-globin insulator: insulator downstream of the human β-globin locus (Farrell et al., 2002)
   1802..2390    -  rep_origin     ori: high-copy-number ColE1/pMB1/pBR322/pUC origin of replication
   2562..2626    -  CDS            bla(M) (fragment): β-lactamase lacking the signal sequence; bla(M); allows cytosolic expression of β-lactamase
   2890..4099    +  promoter       UbC promoter: human ubiquitin C promoter
   4109..5130    +  CDS            HygR (fragment): hygromycin B phosphotransferase confers resistance to hygromycin
   5158..5206    +  polyA_signal   poly(A) signal: synthetic polyadenylation signal
   5472..6332    +  CDS            AmpR: β-lactamase; bla; confers resistance to ampicillin, carbenicillin, and related antibiotics
   6345..6481    +  terminator     rrnG terminator: transcription terminator from the E. coli ribosomal RNA rrnG operon (Albrechtsen et al., 1991)
   6626..6697    +  misc_feature   5' β-globin insulator: insulator upstream of the human β-globin locus (Farrell et al., 2002)
   6702..6748    -  terminator     T7 terminator: transcription terminator for bacteriophage T7 RNA polymerase
   6766..6814    -  polyA_signal   poly(A) signal: synthetic polyadenylation signal
   6895..7198    +  enhancer       CMV enhancer: human cytomegalovirus immediate early enhancer
   7271..7288    -  promoter       CMV promoter (fragment): human cytomegalovirus (CMV) immediate early promoter
   7351..7402    +  promoter       CMVd2 promoter: truncated human cytomegalovirus (CMV) immediate early promoter that yields moderately reduced expression relative to the full-length promoter
>Addgene plasmid #152776 | pGBW-m4133492 | depositor full sequence | sequence record 295788 | Full Sequence
CACCATGAGCGCCGTTAAGCGGACAATCAAAGGGACCCATCACTGGTTGCTCCTTACTATACTGACGTCT
TTACTGGTCTTGGTACAGAGTACACAATGGTCGCTTTTCTTTTTTCTGTACGAGAATGCATTCCTCCCAT
TTGCGATGGGAATCATTGCTATGTCCGCCTTCGCTATGATGTTCGTGAAGCACAAACATGCCTTCCTTTG
CCTGTTTCTCCTACCCTCACTGGCAACCGTGGCCTATTTTAACATGGTGTACATGCCTGCGAGCTGGGTC
ATGCGAATTATGACTTGGCTGGACATGGTTGATACCTCCCTATCTGGCTTCAAGTTAAAGGACTGTGTGA
TGTATGCATCAGCTGTAGTGCTGCTAATCCTGATGACAGCTCGCACAGTCTACGATGACGGTGCCAGGAG
AGTGTGGACTCTGATGAATGTCCTCACCTTAGTTTATAAAGTATACTATGGCAACGCTCTCGATCAGGCC
ATTAGTATGTGGGCATTGATAATCTCCGTGACGAGTAACTACAGCGGAGTGGTAACCACTGTCATGTTTT
TGGCACGCGGGATAGTGTTCATGTGTGTCGAATATTGCCCGATCTTTTTTATCACAGGGAATACTCTGCA
ATGCATTATGCTGGTTTACTGTTTCTTGGGCTATTTCTGCACCTGTTATTTTGGTCTATTCTGCCTGCTT
AATAGGTACTTTCGTTTGACACTAGGAGTCTATGATTACTTGGTGAGCACGCAGGAGTTTCGGTATATGA
ACAGTCAGGGCCTGCTTCCCCCAAAGAACTCTATTGACGCGTTTAAACTCAATATAAAGCTGTTGGGCGT
GGGTGGAAAACCTTGCATCAAGGTGGCCACTGTGCAGGAAAACCTTTACTTTCAGTCGAAAGAAACCGCG
GCAGCTAAGTTCGAGAGGCAGCACATGGACAGTTAAGGATCCGCAGGCCTCTGCTAGCTTGACTGACTGA
GATACAGCGTACCTTCAGCTCACAGACATGATAAGATACATTGATGAGTTTGGACAAACCACAACTAGAA
TGCAGTGAAAAAAATGCTTTATTTGTGAAATTTGTGATGCTATTGCTTTATTTGTAACCATTATAAGCTG
CAATAAACAAGTTAACAACAACAATTGCATTCATTTTATGTTTCAGGTTCAGGGGGAGGTGTGGGAGGTT
TTTTAAAGCAAGTAAAACCTCTACAAATGTGGTATTGGCCCATCTCTATCGGTATCGTAGCATAACCCCT
TGGGGCCTCTAAACGGGTCTTGAGGGGTTTTTTGTGCCCCTCGGGCCGGATTGCTATCTACCGGCATTGG
CGCAGAAAAAAATGCCTGATGCGACGCTGCGCGTCTTATACTCCCACATATGCCAGATTCAGCAACGGAT
ACGGCTTCCCCAACTTGCCCACTTCCATACGTGTCCTCCTTACCAGAAATTTATCCTTAAGGTCGTCAGC
TATCCTGCAGGCGATCTCTCGATTTCGATCAAGACATTCCTTTAATGGTCTTTTCTGGACACCACTAGGG
GTCAGAAGTAGTTCATCAAACTTTCTTCCCTCCCTAATCTCATTGGTTACCTTGGGCTATCGAAACTTAA
TTAACCAGTCAAGTCAGCTACTTGGCGAGATCGACTTGTCTGGGTTTCGACTACGCTCAGAATTGCGTCA
GTCAAGTTCGATCTGGTCCTTGCTATTGCACCCGTTCTCCGATTACGAGTTTCATTTAAATCATGTGAGC
AAAAGGCCAGCAAAAGGCCAGGAACCGTAAAAAGGCCGCGTTGCTGGCGTTTTTCCATAGGCTCCGCCCC
CCTGACGAGCATCACAAAAATCGACGCTCAAGTCAGAGGTGGCGAAACCCGACAGGACTATAAAGATACC
AGGCGTTTCCCCCTGGAAGCTCCCTCGTGCGCTCTCCTGTTCCGACCCTGCCGCTTACCGGATACCTGTC
CGCCTTTCTCCCTTCGGGAAGCGTGGCGCTTTCTCATAGCTCACGCTGTAGGTATCTCAGTTCGGTGTAG
GTCGTTCGCTCCAAGCTGGGCTGTGTGCACGAACCCCCCGTTCAGCCCGACCGCTGCGCCTTATCCGGTA
ACTATCGTCTTGAGTCCAACCCGGTAAGACACGACTTATCGCCACTGGCAGCAGCCACTGGTAACAGGAT
TAGCAGAGCGAGGTATGTAGGCGGTGCTACAGAGTTCTTGAAGTGGTGGCCTAACTACGGCTACACTAGA
AGAACAGTATTTGGTATCTGCGCTCTGCTGAAGCCAGTTACCTTCGGAAAAAGAGTTGGTAGCTCTTGAT
CCGGCAAACAAACCACCGCTGGTAGCGGTGGTTTTTTTGTTTGCAAGCAGCAGATTACGCGCAGAAAAAA
AGGATCTCAAGAAGATCCTTTGATCTTTTCTACGGGGTCTGACGCTCAGTGGAACGAAAACTCACGTTAA
GGGATTTTGGTCATGAGATTATCAAAAAGGATCTTCACCTAGATCCTTTTAAATTAAAAATGAAGTTTTA
AATCAATCTAAAGTATATATGAGTAAACTTGGTCTGACAGTTACCAATGCTTAATCAGTGAGGCACCTAT
CTCAGCGATCTGTCTATTTCGTTCATCCATAGTTGCATTTAAATTTCCGAACTCTCCAAGGCCCTCGTCG
GAAAATCTTCAAACCTTTCGTCCGATCCATCTTGCAGGCTACCTCTCGAACGAACTATCGCAAGTCTCTT
GGCCGGCCTTGCGCCTTGGCTATTGCTTGGCAGCGCCTATCGCCAGGTATTACTCCAATCCCGAATATCC
GAGATCGGGATCACCCGAGAGAAGTTCAACCTACATCCTCAATCCCGATCTATCCGAGATCCGAGGAATA
TCGAAATCGGGGCGCGCCTGGCCTCCGCGCCGGGTTTTGGCGCCTCCCGCGGGCGCCCCCCTCGTCACGG
CGAGCGCTGCCACGTCAGACGAAGGGCGCAGGAGCGTCCTGATCCTTCCGCCCGGACGCTCAGGACAGCG
GCCCGCTGCTCATAAGACTCGGCCTTAGAACCCCAGTATCAGCAGAAGGACATTTTAGGACGGGACTTGG
GTGACTCTAGGGCACTGGTTTTCTTTCCAGAGAGCGGAACAGGCGAGGAAAAGTAGTCCCTTCTCGGCGA
TTCTGCGGAGGGATCTCCGTGGGGCGGTGAACGCCGATGATTATATAAGGACGCGCCGGGTGTGGCACAG
CTAGTTCCGTCGCAGCCGGGATTTGGGTCGCGGTTCTTGTTTGTGGATCGCTGTGATCGTCACTTGGTGA
GTAGCGGGCTGCTGGGCTGGCCGGGGCTTTCGTGGCCGCCGGGCCGCTCGGTGGGACGGAAGCGTGTGGA
GAGACCGCCAAGGGCTGTAGTCTGGGTCCGCGAGCAAGGTTGCCCTGAACTGGGGGTTGGGGGGAGCGCA
GCAAAATGGCGGCTGTTCCCGAGTCTTGAATGGAAGACGCTTGTGAGGCGGGCTGTGAGGTCGTTGAAAC
AAGGTGGGGGGCATGGTGGGCGGCAAGAACCCAAGGTCTTGAGCCCTTCGCTAATGCGGGAAAGCTCTTA
TTCGGGTGAGATGGGCTGGGCACCATCTGGGGACCCTGACGTGAAGTTTGTCACTGACTGGAGAACTCGG
TTTGTCGTCTGTTGCGGGGGCGGCAGTTATGGCGGTGCCGTTGGGCAGTGCACCCGTACCTTTGGGAGCG
CGCGCCCTCGTCGTGTCGTGACGTCACCCGTTCTGTTGGCTTATAATGCAGGGTGGGGCCACCTGCCGGT
AGGTGTGCGGTAGGCTTTTCTCCGTCGCAGGACGCAGGGTTCGGGCCTAGGGTAGGCTCTCCTGAATCGA
CAGGCGCCGGACCTCTGGTGAGGGGAGGGATAAGTGAGGCGTCAGTTTCTTTGGTCGGTTTTATGTACCT
ATCTTCTTAAGTAGCTGAAGCTCCGGTTTTGAACTATGCGCTCGGGGTTGGCGAGTGTGTTTTGTGAAGT
TTTTTAGGCACCTTTTGAAATGTAATCATTTGGGTCAATATGTAATTTTCAGTGTTAGACTTGTAAATTG
TCCGCTAAATTCTGGCCGTTTTTGGCTTTTTTGTTAGACAACATGGGTAAAAAGCCTGAACTCACCGCGA
CGTCTGTCGAGAAGTTTCTGATCGAAAAGTTCGACAGCGTCTCCGACCTGATGCAGCTCTCGGAGGGCGA
AGAATCTCGTGCTTTCAGCTTCGATGTAGGAGGGCGTGGATATGTCCTGCGGGTAAATAGCTGCGCCGAT
GGTTTCTACAAAGATCGTTATGTTTATCGGCACTTTGCATCCGCCGCGCTCCCGATTCCGGAAGTGCTTG
ACATTGGGGAGTTCAGCGAGAGCCTGACCTATTGCATCTCCCGCCGTGCACAGGGTGTCACGTTGCAAGA
CCTGCCTGAAACCGAACTGCCCGCTGTTCTGCAGCCGGTCGCGGAGGCAATGGATGCCATCGCTGCCGCC
GATCTTAGCCAGACGAGCGGGTTCGGCCCATTCGGACCGCAAGGAATCGGTCAATACACTACATGGCGTG
ATTTCATATGCGCGATTGCTGATCCCCATGTGTATCACTGGCAAACTGTGATGGACGACACCGTCAGTGC
GTCCGTCGCGCAGGCTCTCGATGAGCTGATGCTTTGGGCCGAGGACTGCCCCGAAGTCCGGCACCTCGTG
CACGCGGATTTCGGCTCCAACAATGTCCTGACGGACAATGGCCGCATAACAGCGGTCATTGACTGGAGCG
AGGCGATGTTCGGGGATTCCCAATACGAGGTCGCCAACATCTTCTTCTGGAGGCCGTGGTTGGCTTGTAT
GGAGCAGCAGACGCGCTACTTCGAGCGGAGGCATCCGGAGCTTGCAGGATCGCCCCGGCTCCGGGCGTAT
ATGCTCCGCATTGGTCTTGACCAACTCTATCAGAGCTTGGTTGACGGCAATTTCGATGATGCAGCTTGGG
CGCAGGGTCGATGCGACGCAATCGTCCGATCCGGAGCCGGGACTGTCGGGCGTACACAAATCGCCCGCAG
AAGCGCCGCCGTCTGGACCGATGGCTGTGTAGAAGTACTCGCCGATAGTGGAAACCGACGCCCCAGCACT
CGTCCGAGGGCAAAGGAATAAGCTAGTATGTAAGCCTAGTCTTAGATAATAAAATCGCTATCCATCGAAG
ATGGATGTGTGTTGGTTTTTTGTGTGTGTAACGCTAGGCGCGCCTGGTGTACCGAGAACGATCCTCTCAG
TGCGAGTCTCGACGATCCATATCGTTGCTTGGCAGTCAGCCAGTCGGAATCCAGCTTGGGACCCAGGAAG
TCCAATCGTCAGATATTGTACTCAAGCCTGGTCACGGCAGCGTACCGATCTGTTTAAACCTAGATATTGA
TAGTCTGATCGGTCAACGTATAATCGAGTCCTAGCTTTTGCAAACATCTATCAAGAGACAGGATCAGCAG
GAGGCTTTCGCATGAGTATTCAACATTTCCGTGTCGCCCTTATTCCCTTTTTTGCGGCATTTTGCCTTCC
TGTTTTTGCTCACCCAGAAACGCTGGTGAAAGTAAAAGATGCTGAAGATCAGTTGGGTGCGCGAGTGGGT
TACATCGAACTGGATCTCAACAGCGGTAAGATCCTTGAGAGTTTTCGCCCCGAAGAACGCTTTCCAATGA
TGAGCACTTTTAAAGTTCTGCTATGTGGCGCGGTATTATCCCGTATTGACGCCGGGCAAGAGCAACTCGG
TCGCCGCATACACTATTCTCAGAATGACTTGGTTGAGTATTCACCAGTCACAGAAAAGCATCTTACGGAT
GGCATGACAGTAAGAGAATTATGCAGTGCTGCCATAACCATGAGTGATAACACTGCGGCCAACTTACTTC
TGACAACGATTGGAGGACCGAAGGAGCTAACCGCTTTTTTGCACAACATGGGGGATCATGTAACTCGCCT
TGATCGTTGGGAACCGGAGCTGAATGAAGCCATACCAAACGACGAGCGTGACACCACGATGCCTGTAGCA
ATGGCAACAACCTTGCGTAAACTATTAACTGGCGAACTACTTACTCTAGCTTCCCGGCAACAGTTGATAG
ACTGGATGGAGGCGGATAAAGTTGCAGGACCACTTCTGCGCTCGGCCCTTCCGGCTGGCTGGTTTATTGC
TGATAAATCTGGAGCCGGTGAGCGTGGGTCTCGCGGTATCATTGCAGCACTGGGGCCAGATGGTAAGCCC
TCCCGTATCGTAGTTATCTACACGACGGGGAGTCAGGCAACTATGGATGAACGAAATAGACAGATCGCTG
AGATAGGTGCCTCACTGATTAAGCATTGGTAACCGATTCTAGGTGCATTGGCGCAGAAAAAAATGCCTGA
TGCGACGCTGCGCGTCTTATACTCCCACATATGCCAGATTCAGCAACGGATACGGCTTCCCCAACTTGCC
CACTTCCATACGTGTCCTCCTTACCAGAAATTTATCCTTAAGATCGTTTAAACTCGACTCTGGCTCTATC
GAATCTCCGTCGTTTCGAGCTTACGCGAACAGCCGTGGCGCTCATTTGCTCGTCGGGCATCGAATCTCGT
CAGCTATCGTCAGCTTACCTTTTTGGCAGCGATCGCGGCTCCCGACATCTTGGACCATTAGCTCCACAGG
TATCTTCTTCCCTCTAGTGGTCATAACAGCAGCTTCAGCTACCTCTCAATTCAAAAAACCCCTCAAGACC
CGTTTAGAGGCCCCAAGGGGTTATGCTATCAATCGTTGCGTTACACACACAAAAAACCAACACACATCCA
TCTTCGATGGATAGCGATTTTATTATCTAACTGCTGATCGAGTGTAGCCAGATCTAGTAATCAATTACGG
GGTCATTAGTTCATAGCCCATATATGGAGTTCCGCGTTACATAACTTACGGTAAATGGCCCGCCTGGCTG
ACCGCCCAACGACCCCCGCCCATTGACGTCAATAATGACGTATGTTCCCATAGTAACGCCAATAGGGACT
TTCCATTGACGTCAATGGGTGGAGTATTTACGGTAAACTGCCCACTTGGCAGTACATCAAGTGTATCATA
TGCCAAGTACGCCCCCTATTGACGTCAATGACGGTAAATGGCCCGCCTGGCATTATGCCCAGTACATGAC
CTTATGGGACTTTCCTACTTGGCAGTACATCTACGTATTAGTCATCGCTATTACCATGCTGATGCGGTTT
TGGCAGTACATCAATGGGCGTGGATAGCGGTTTGACTCACGGGGATTTCCAAGTCTCCACCCCATTGACG
TCAATGGGAGTTTGTTTTGGCACCAAAATCAACGGGACTTTCCAAAATGTCGTAACAACTCCGCCCCATT
GACGCAAATGGGCGGTAGGCGTGTACGGTGGGAGGTCTATATAAGCAGAGCTGGTTTAGTGAACCGTCAG
ATCAGATCTTTGTCGATCCTACCATCCACTCGACACACCCGCCAGCGGCCGC
